>Addgene plasmid #75752 | BLK gRNA (BRDN0001149400) | addgene full sequence | sequence record 184498 | Addgene Assembled Sequence
CCCGGGTGCAAAGATGGATAAAGTTTTAAACAGAGAGGAATCTTTGCAGCTAATGGACCTTCTAGGTCTT
GAAAGGAGTGGGAATTGGCTCCGGTGCCCGTCAGTGGGCAGAGCGCACATCGCCCACAGTCCCCGAGAAG
TTGGGGGGAGGGGTCGGCAATTGATCCGGTGCCTAGAGAAGGTGGCGCGGGGTAAACTGGGAAAGTGATG
TCGTGTACTGGCTCCGCCTTTTTCCCGAGGGTGGGGGAGAACCGTATATAAGTGCAGTAGTCGCCGTGAA
CGTTCTTTTTCGCAACGGGTTTGCCGCCAGAACACAGGTAAGTGCCGTGTGTGGTTCCCGCGGGCCTGGC
CTCTTTACGGGTTATGGCCCTTGCGTGCCTTGAATTACTTCCACCTGGCTGCAGTACGTGATTCTTGATC
CCGAGCTTCGGGTTGGAAGTGGGTGGGAGAGTTCGAGGCCTTGCGCTTAAGGAGCCCCTTCGCCTCGTGC
TTGAGTTGAGGCCTGGCCTGGGCGCTGGGGCCGCCGCGTGCGAATCTGGTGGCACCTTCGCGCCTGTCTC
GCTGCTTTCGATAAGTCTCTAGCCATTTAAAATTTTTGATGACCTGCTGCGACGCTTTTTTTCTGGCAAG
ATAGTCTTGTAAATGCGGGCCAAGATCTGCACACTGGTATTTCGGTTTTTGGGGCCGCGGGCGGCGACGG
GGCCCGTGCGTCCCAGCGCACATGTTCGGCGAGGCGGGGCCTGCGAGCGCGGCCACCGAGAATCGGACGG
GGGTAGTCTCAAGCTGGCCGGCCTGCTCTGGTGCCTGGCCTCGCGCCGCCGTGTATCGCCCCGCCCTGGG
CGGCAAGGCTGGCCCGGTCGGCACCAGTTGCGTGAGCGGAAAGATGGCCGCTTCCCGGCCCTGCTGCAGG
GAGCTCAAAATGGAGGACGCGGCGCTCGGGAGAGCGGGCGGGTGAGTCACCCACACAAAGGAAAAGGGCC
TTTCCGTCCTCAGCCGTCGCTTCATGTGACTCCACGGAGTACCGGGCGCCGTCCAGGCACCTCGATTAGT
TCTCGAGCTTTTGGAGTACGTCGTCTTTAGGTTGGGGGGAGGGGTTTTATGCGATGGAGTTTCCCCACAC
TGAGTGGGTGGAGACTGAAGTTAGGCCAGCTTGGCACTTGATGTAATTCTCCTTGGAATTTGCCCTTTTT
GAGTTTGGATCTTGGTTCATTCTCAAGCCTCAGACAGTGGTTCAAAGTTTTTTTCTTCCATTTCAGGTGT
CGTGACGTACGGCCACCATGACCGAGTACAAGCCCACGGTGCGCCTCGCCACCCGCGACGACGTCCCCAG
GGCCGTACGCACCCTCGCCGCCGCGTTCGCCGACTACCCCGCCACGCGCCACACCGTCGATCCGGACCGC
CACATCGAGCGGGTCACCGAGCTGCAAGAACTCTTCCTCACGCGCGTCGGGCTCGACATCGGCAAGGTGT
GGGTCGCGGACGACGGCGCCGCCGTGGCGGTCTGGACCACGCCGGAGAGCGTCGAAGCGGGGGCGGTGTT
CGCCGAGATCGGCCCGCGCATGGCCGAGTTGAGCGGTTCCCGGCTGGCCGCGCAGCAACAGATGGAAGGC
CTCCTGGCGCCGCACCGGCCCAAGGAGCCCGCGTGGTTCCTGGCCACCGTCGGAGTCTCGCCCGACCACC
AGGGCAAGGGTCTGGGCAGCGCCGTCGTGCTCCCCGGAGTGGAGGCGGCCGAGCGCGCCGGGGTGCCCGC
CTTCCTGGAGACCTCCGCGCCCCGCAACCTCCCCTTCTACGAGCGGCTCGGCTTCACCGTCACCGCCGAC
GTCGAGGTGCCCGAAGGACCGCGCACCTGGTGCATGACCCGCAAGCCCGGTGCCTGAACGCGTTAAGTCG
ACAATCAACCTCTGGATTACAAAATTTGTGAAAGATTGACTGGTATTCTTAACTATGTTGCTCCTTTTAC
GCTATGTGGATACGCTGCTTTAATGCCTTTGTATCATGCTATTGCTTCCCGTATGGCTTTCATTTTCTCC
TCCTTGTATAAATCCTGGTTGCTGTCTCTTTATGAGGAGTTGTGGCCCGTTGTCAGGCAACGTGGCGTGG
TGTGCACTGTGTTTGCTGACGCAACCCCCACTGGTTGGGGCATTGCCACCACCTGTCAGCTCCTTTCCGG
GACTTTCGCTTTCCCCCTCCCTATTGCCACGGCGGAACTCATCGCCGCCTGCCTTGCCCGCTGCTGGACA
GGGGCTCGGCTGTTGGGCACTGACAATTCCGTGGTGTTGTCGGGGAAATCATCGTCCTTTCCTTGGCTGC
TCGCCTGTGTTGCCACCTGGATTCTGCGCGGGACGTCCTTCTGCTACGTCCCTTCGGCCCTCAATCCAGC
GGACCTTCCTTCCCGCGGCCTGCTGCCGGCTCTGCGGCCTCTTCCGCGTCTTCGCCTTCGCCCTCAGACG
AGTCGGATCTCCCTTTGGGCCGCCTCCCCGCGTCGACTTTAAGACCAATGACTTACAAGGCAGCTGTAGA
TCTTAGCCACTTTTTAAAAGAAAAGGGGGGACTGGAAGGGCTAATTCACTCCCAACGAAGACAAGATCTG
CTTTTTGCTTGTACTGGGTCTCTCTGGTTAGACCAGATCTGAGCCTGGGAGCTCTCTGGCTAACTAGGGA
ACCCACTGCTTAAGCCTCAATAAAGCTTGCCTTGAGTGCTTCAAGTAGTGTGTGCCCGTCTGTTGTGTGA
CTCTGGTAACTAGAGATCCCTCAGACCCTTTTAGTCAGTGTGGAAAATCTCTAGCAGTACGTATAGTAGT
TCATGTCATCTTATTATTCAGTATTTATAACTTGCAAAGAAATGAATATCAGAGAGTGAGAGGAACTTGT
TTATTGCAGCTTATAATGGTTACAAATAAAGCAATAGCATCACAAATTTCACAAATAAAGCATTTTTTTC
ACTGCATTCTAGTTGTGGTTTGTCCAAACTCATCAATGTATCTTATCATGTCTGGCTCTAGCTATCCCGC
CCCTAACTCCGCCCATCCCGCCCCTAACTCCGCCCAGTTCCGCCCATTCTCCGCCCCATGGCTGACTAAT
TTTTTTTATTTATGCAGAGGCCGAGGCCGCCTCGGCCTCTGAGCTATTCCAGAAGTAGTGAGGAGGCTTT
TTTGGAGGCCTAGGGACGTACCCAATTCGCCCTATAGTGAGTCGTATTACGCGCGCTCACTGGCCGTCGT
TTTACAACGTCGTGACTGGGAAAACCCTGGCGTTACCCAACTTAATCGCCTTGCAGCACATCCCCCTTTC
GCCAGCTGGCGTAATAGCGAAGAGGCCCGCACCGATCGCCCTTCCCAACAGTTGCGCAGCCTGAATGGCG
AATGGG
[124 nt withheld, positions 3367-3490]
C
[91 nt withheld, positions 3492-3582]
A
[49 nt withheld, positions 3584-3632]
CCTTTGACGTTGGAGTCCACGTTCTTT
[37 nt withheld, positions 3660-3696]
ACCCTATCTCGGTCTATTCTTTTGATTTATAAGGGATTTTGCCGATTTCGGCCTATTGGTTAAAAAATGA
GCTGATTTAACAAAAATTTAACGCGAATTTTAACAAAATATTAACGCTTACAATTTAGGTGGCACTTTTC
GGGGAAATGTGCGCGGAACCCCTATTTGTTTATTTTTCTAAATACATTCAAATATGTATCCGCTCATGAG
ACAATAACCCTGATAAATGCTTCAATAATATTGAAAAAGGAAGAGTATGAGTATTCAACATTTCCGTGTC
GCCCTTATTCCCTTTTTTGCGGCATTTTGCCTTCCTGTTTTTGCTCACCCAGAAACGCTGGTGAAAGTAA
AAGATGCTGAAGATCAGTTGGGTGCACGAGTGGGTTACATCGAACTGGATCTCAACAGCGGTAAGATCCT
TGAGAGTTTTCGCCCCGAAGAACGTTTTCCAATGATGAGCACTTTTAAAGTTCTGCTATGTGGCGCGGTA
TTATCCCGTATTGACGCCGGGCAAGAGCAACTCGGTCGCCGCATACACTATTCTCAGAATGACTTGGTTG
AGTACTCACCAGTCACAGAAAAGCATCTTACGGATGGCATGACAGTAAGAGAATTATGCAGTGCTGCCAT
AACCATGAGTGATAACACTGCGGCCAACTTACTTCTGACAACGATCGGAGGACCGAAGGAGCTAACCGCT
TTTTTGCACAACATGGGGGATCATGTAACTCGCCTTGATCGTTGGGAACCGGAGCTGAATGAAGCCATAC
CAAACGACGAGCGTGACACCACGATGCCTGTAGCAATGGCAACAACGTTGCGCAAACTATTAACTGGCGA
ACTACTTACTCTAGCTTCCCGGCAACAATTAATAGACTGGATGGAGGCGGATAAAGTTGCAGGACCACTT
CTGCGCTCGGCCCTTCCGGCTGGCTGGTTTATTGCTGATAAATCTGGAGCCGGTGAGCGTGGGTCTCGCG
GTATCATTGCAGCACTGGGGCCAGATGGTAAGCCCTCCCGTATCGTAGTTATCTACACGACGGGGAGTCA
GGCAACTATGGATGAACGAAATAGACAGATCGCTGAGATAGGTGCCTCACTGATTAAGCATTGGTAACTG
TCAGACCAAGTTTACTCATATATACTTTAGATTGATTTAAAACTTCATTTTTAATTTAAAAGGATCTAGG
TGAAGATCCTTTTTGATAATCTCATGACCAAAATCCCTTAACGTGAGTTTTCGTTCCACTGAGCGTCAGA
CCCCGTAGAAAAGATCAAAGGATCTTCTTGAGATCCTTTTTTTCTGCGCGTAATCTGCTGCTTGCAAACA
AAAAAACCACCGCTACCAGCGGTGGTTTGTTTGCCGGATCAAGAGCTACCAACTCTTTTTCCGAAGGTAA
CTGGCTTCAGCAGAGCGCAGATACCAAATACTGTTCTTCTAGTGTAGCCGTAGTTAGGCCACCACTTCAA
GAACTCTGTAGCACCGCCTACATACCTCGCTCTGCTAATCCTGTTACCAGTGGCTGCTGCCAGTGGCGAT
AAGTCGTGTCTTACCGGGTTGGACTCAAGACGATAGTTACCGGATAAGGCGCAGCGGTCGGGCTGAACGG
GGGGTTCGTGCACACAGCCCAGCTTGGAGCGAACGACCTACACCGAACTGAGATACCTACAGCGTGAGCT
ATGAGAAAGCGCCACGCTTCCCGAAGGGAGAAAGGCGGACAGGTATCCGGTAAGCGGCAGGGTCGGAACA
GGAGAGCGCACGAGGGAGCTTCCAGGGGGAAACGCCTGGTATCTTTATAGTCCTGTCGGGTTTCGCCACC
TCTGACTTGAGCGTCGATTTTTGTGATGCTCGTCAGGGGGGCGGAGCCTATGGAAAAACGCCAGCAACGC
GGCCTTTTTACGGTTCCTGGCCTTTTGCTGGCCTTTTGCTCACATGTTCTTTCCTGCGTTATCCCCTGAT
TCTGTGGATAACCGTATTACCGCCTTTGAGTGAGCTGATACCGCTCGCCGCAGCCGAACGACCGAGCGCA
GCGAGTCAGTGAGCGAGGAAGCGGAAGAGCGCCCAATACGCAAACCGCCTCTCCCCGCGCGTTGGCCGAT
TCATTAATGCAGCTGGCACGACAGGTTTCCCGACTGGAAAGCGGGCAGTGAGCGCAACGCAATTAATGTG
AGTTAGCTCACTCATTAGGCACCCCAGGCTTTACACTTTATGCTTCCGGCTCGTATGTTGTGTGGAATTG
TGAGCGGATAACAATTTCACACAGGAAACAGCTATGACCATGATTACGCCAAGCGCGCAATTAACCCTCA
CTAAAGGGAACAAAAGCTGGAGCTGCAAGCTTAATGTAGTCTTATGCAATACTCTTGTAGTCTTGCAACA
TGGTAACGATGAGTTAGCAACATGCCTTACAAGGAGAGAAAAAGCACCGTGCATGCCGATTGGTGGAAGT
AAGGTGGTACGATCGTGCCTTATTAGGAAGGCAACAGACGGGTCTGACATGGATTGGACGAACCACTGAA
TTGCCGCATTGCAGAGATATTGTATTTAAGTGCCTAGCTCGATACATAAACGGGTCTCTCTGGTTAGACC
AGATCTGAGCCTGGGAGCTCTCTGGCTAACTAGGGAACCCACTGCTTAAGCCTCAATAAAGCTTGCCTTG
AGTGCTTCAAGTAGTGTGTGCCCGTCTGTTGTGTGACTCTGGTAACTAGAGATCCCTCAGACCCTTTTAG
TCAGTGTGGAAAATCTCTAGCAGTGGCGCCCGAACAGGGACTTGAAAGCGAAAGGGAAACCAGAGGAGCT
CTCTCGACGCAGGACTCGGCTTGCTGAAGCGCGCACGGCAAGAGGCGAGGGGCGGCGACTGGTGAGTACG
CCAAAAATTTTGACTAGCGGAGGCTAGAAGGAGAGAGATGGGTGCGAGAGCGTCAGTATTAAGCGGGGGA
GAATTAGATCGCGATGGGAAAAAATTCGGTTAAGGCCAGGGGGAAAGAAAAAATATAAATTAAAACATAT
AGTATGGGCAAGCAGGGAGCTAGAACGATTCGCAGTTAATCCTGGCCTGTTAGAAACATCAGAAGGCTGT
AGACAAATACTGGGACAGCTACAACCATCCCTTCAGACAGGATCAGAAGAACTTAGATCATTATATAATA
CAGTAGCAACCCTCTATTGTGTGCATCAAAGGATAGAGATAAAAGACACCAAGGAAGCTTTAGACAAGAT
AGAGGAAGAGCAAAACAAAAGTAAGACCACCGCACAGCAAGCGGCCGCTGATCTTCAGACCTGGAGGAGG
AGATATGAGGGACAATTGGAGAAGTGAATTATATAAATATAAAGTAGTAAAAATTGAACCATTAGGAGTA
GCACCCACCAAGGCAAAGAGAAGAGTGGTGCAGAGAGAAAAAAGAGCAGTGGGAATAGGAGCTTTGTTCC
TTGGGTTCTTGGGAGCAGCAGGAAGCACTATGGGCGCAGCGTCAATGACGCTGACGGTACAGGCCAGACA
ATTATTGTCTGGTATAGTGCAGCAGCAGAACAATTTGCTGAGGGCTATTGAGGCGCAACAGCATCTGTTG
CAACTCACAGTCTGGGGCATCAAGCAGCTCCAGGCAAGAATCCTGGCTGTGGAAAGATACCTAAAGGATC
AACAGCTCCTGGGGATTTGGGGTTGCTCTGGAAAACTCATTTGCACCACTGCTGTGCCTTGGAATGCTAG
TTGGAGTAATAAATCTCTGGAACAGATTTGGAATCACACGACCTGGATGGAGTGGGACAGAGAAATTAAC
AATTACACAAGCTTAATACACTCCTTAATTGAAGAATCGCAAAACCAGCAAGAAAAGAATGAACAAGAAT
TATTGGAATTAGATAAATGGGCAAGTTTGTGGAATTGGTTTAACATAACAAATTGGCTGTGGTATATAAA
ATTATTCATAATGATAGTAGGAGGCTTGGTAGGTTTAAGAATAGTTTTTGCTGTACTTTCTATAGTGAAT
AGAGTTAGGCAGGGATATTCACCATTATCGTTTCAGACCCACCTCCCAACCCCGAGGGGACCCAGAGAGG
GCCTATTTCCCATGATTCCTTCATATTTGCATATACGATACAAGGCTGTTAGAGAGATAATTAGAATTAA
TTTGACTGTAAACACAAAGATATTAGTACAAAATACGTGACGTAGAAAGTAATAATTTCTTGGGTAGTTT
GCAGTTTTAAAATTATGTTTTAAAATGGACTATCATATGCTTACCGTAACTTGAAAGTATTTCGATTTCT
TGGCTTTATATATCTTGTGGAAAGGACGAAACACCGACTCGGGCCACAAAGTTACTGTTTTAGAGCTAGA
AATAGCAAGTTAAAATAAGGCTAGTCCGTTATCAACTTGAAAAAGTGGCACCGAGTCGGTGCTTTTTTAA
GCTTGGCGTAACTAGATCTTGAGACAAATGGCAGTATTCATCCACAATTTTAAAAGAAAAGGGGGGATTG
GGGGGTACAGTGCAGGGGAAAGAATAGTAGACATAATAGCAACAGACATACAAACTAAAGAATTACAAAA
ACAAATTACAAAAATTCAAAATTTTCGGGTTTATTACAGGGACAGCAGAGATCCACTTTGGCGCCGGCTC
GAGGGGG
Features (pLannotate 1.2.2; 29 found; start..end, strand, type, name):
     14..80      +  CDS            small t antigen (fragment): SV40 (simian virus 40) small t antigen
    106..317     +  promoter       EF-1α core promoter: core promoter for human elongation factor EF-1α
    318..1256    +  intron         EF-1α intron A: intron upstream of the start codon of human EF-1α
   1278..1877    +  CDS            PuroR (fragment): puromycin N-acetyltransferase; pac from Streptomyces; confers resistance to puromycin
   1893..2481    +  misc_feature   WPRE: woodchuck hepatitis virus posttranscriptional regulatory element
   2532..2551    +  misc_feature   cPPT/CTS (fragment): central polypurine tract and central termination sequence of HIV-1
   2553..2786    +  LTR            3' LTR (ΔU3): self-inactivating 3' long terminal repeat (LTR) from HIV-1
   2864..2985    +  polyA_signal   SV40 poly(A) signal: SV40 polyadenylation signal
   3025..3160    +  rep_origin     SV40 ori: SV40 origin of replication
   3181..3199    -  promoter       T7 promoter: promoter for bacteriophage T7 RNA polymerase
   3207..3362    +  CDS            lacZα (fragment): LacZα fragment of β-galactosidase; lacZ fragment
   3367..3795    +  rep_origin     f1 ori (sequence partly withheld): f1 bacteriophage origin of replication; arrow indicates direction of (+) strand synthesis
   3848..3952    +  promoter       AmpR promoter: bla
   3953..4813    +  CDS            AmpR: β-lactamase; bla; confers resistance to ampicillin, carbenicillin, and related antibiotics
   4984..5572    +  rep_origin     ori: high-copy-number ColE1/pMB1/pBR322/pUC origin of replication
   5755..5847    +  CDS            lacI (fragment): lac repressor; lacI; The lac repressor binds to the lac operator to inhibit transcription in E. coli. This inhibition can be relieved by adding lactose or isopropyl-β-D-thiogalactopyranoside (IPTG).
   5860..5881    +  protein_bind   CAP binding site: CAP binding activates transcription in the presence of cAMP. E. coli catabolite activator protein
   5896..5926    +  promoter       lac promoter: promoter for the E. coli lac operon
   5934..5950    +  protein_bind   lac operator: The lac repressor binds to the lac operator to inhibit transcription in E. coli. This inhibition can be relieved by adding lactose or isopropyl-β-D-thiogalactopyranoside (IPTG). lac repressor encoded by lacI
   5995..6013    +  promoter       T3 promoter: promoter for bacteriophage T3 RNA polymerase
   6041..6267    +  promoter       RSV promoter: Rous sarcoma virus enhancer/promoter
   6268..6448    +  LTR            5' LTR (truncated): truncated 5' long terminal repeat (LTR) from HIV-1
   6495..6620    +  misc_feature   HIV-1 Ψ: packaging signal of human immunodeficiency virus type 1
   6604..6967    +  CDS            HIV-1 gag (fragment): gag protein from human immunodeficiency virus 1; gag
   7113..7346    +  misc_feature   RRE: The Rev response element (RRE) of HIV-1 allows for Rev-dependent mRNA export from the nucleus to the cytoplasm.
   7723..7749    +  CDS            Rev (fragment): human immunodeficiency virus 1 (HIV-1) Rev protein; rev; enhances nuclear export of unspliced and incompletely spliced viral mRNAs
   7753..7993    +  promoter       U6 promoter: RNA polymerase III promoter for human U6 snRNA
   8023..8098    +  misc_RNA       gRNA scaffold: guide RNA scaffold for the Streptococcus pyogenes CRISPR/Cas9 system
   8154..8271    +  misc_feature   cPPT/CTS: central polypurine tract and central termination sequence of HIV-1
