[The description below was written by a language model from this plasmid's Addgene catalogue record and pLannotate feature annotations shown in this document.]
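Description:
BLK gRNA (BRDN0001149400) is a third-generation lentiviral guide RNA plasmid built on the lentiGuide-Puro backbone and designed to target human BLK, a kinase gene; the guide was designed against the BLK mRNA reference sequence. It comes from a set of guides belonging to a human kinome gRNA library. In bacteria the roughly 8.3 kb plasmid is maintained at high copy through a ColE1/pUC-type origin and selected with ampicillin via β-lactamase. The backbone also carries an f1 origin, an SV40 origin and remnants of lac and phage-promoter cloning sequences, which play no role in the payload.

The lentiviral transfer cassette begins with an RSV promoter fused to a truncated HIV-1 5' LTR, an arrangement that drives genomic RNA production without Tat. This is followed by the Ψ packaging signal, a partial gag sequence, the Rev response element for Rev-dependent nuclear export, and a cPPT/CTS that aids nuclear import of the reverse-transcribed genome. A human U6 RNA polymerase III promoter drives the BLK-specific spacer joined to the Streptococcus pyogenes Cas9 guide scaffold. Downstream, the EF-1α core promoter with its intron A expresses puromycin N-acetyltransferase, allowing selection of transduced mammalian cells, and a WPRE enhances transcript expression. The cassette ends in a self-inactivating ΔU3 3' LTR, which disables LTR promoter activity after integration, followed by an SV40 polyadenylation signal.

The plasmid does not encode Cas9, so it is intended for use with a separate Cas9 lentiviral vector or in cells that already express Cas9, typically for CRISPR knockout of BLK.
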