Addgene plasmid #75752: BLK gRNA (BRDN0001149400)
Purpose: 3rd generation lentiviral gRNA plasmid targeting human BLK
Depositing lab: John Doench & David Root. Depositing organization: Broad Institute. Publication: Optimized sgRNA design to maximize activity and minimize off-target effects of CRISPR-Cas9. Doench JG, Fusi N, Sullender M, Hegde M, Vaimberg EW, Donovan KF, Smith I, Tothova Z, Wilen C, Orchard R, Virgin HW, Listgarten J, Root DE. Nat Biotechnol. 2016 Jan 18. doi: 10.1038/nbt.3437. PubMed 26780180.
Backbone
  Vector backbone: lentiGuide-Puro
  Backbone manufacturer: Zhang Lab (Addgene plasmid # 52963)
  Vector type: Mammalian Expression, Lentiviral, CRISPR
  Selectable markers: Puromycin
Growth in bacteria
  Bacterial resistance: Ampicillin, 100 μg/mL
  Growth temperature: 37°C
  Growth strain: DH5alpha
  Copy number: High Copy
Gene/Insert
  Gene/Insert name: BLK (alt names: BLK; NM_001715.2)
  gRNA/shRNA sequence: ACTCGGGCCACAAAGTTACT
  Species: H. sapiens (human)
  Entrez Gene: BLK (a.k.a. MODY11)
  Promoter: hU6
  Cloning method: Unknown
  Sequencing primers: 5′ U6-F; 3′ pS2-R
Terms and licenses: Academic/Nonprofit Terms; Industry Terms: Not Available to Industry
Depositor comments: The gRNA was designed to target the following Genbank reference sequence(s): NM_001715.2. Note that this plasmid does NOT contain Cas9. It should be used in conjunction with lentiCas9-Blast (Addgene #52962) or otherwise with cell lines already expressing Cas9. Browse the full kinome gRNA library at http://www.addgene.org/pooled-library/broadgpp-human-kinome/ or visit http://www.broadinstitute.org/rnai/public/ for detailed protocols and information.
How to cite: BLK gRNA (BRDN0001149400) was a gift from John Doench & David Root (Addgene plasmid # 75752 ; http://n2t.net/addgene:75752 ; RRID:Addgene_75752)
