>Addgene plasmid #75752 | BLK gRNA (BRDN0001149400) | depositor partial sequence | sequence record 143212 | Target Sequence
ACTCGGGCCACAAAGTTACT
