>Addgene plasmid #75752 | BLK gRNA (BRDN0001149400) | addgene partial sequence | sequence record 184497 | hU6-F
ACGTGACGTAGAAAGTAATAATTTCTTGGGTAGTTTGCAGTTTTAAAATTATGTTTTAAAATGGACTATC
ATATGCTTACCGTAACTTGAAAGTATTTCGATTTCTTGGCTTTATATATCTTGTGGAAAGGACGAAACAC
CGACTCGGGCCACAAAGTTACTGTTTTAGAGCTAGAAATAGCAAGTTAAAATAAGGCTAGTCCGTTATCA
ACTTGAAAAAGTGGCACCGAGTCGGTGCTTTTTTAAGCTTGGCGTAACTAGATCTTGAGACAAATGGCAG
TATTCATCCACAATTTTAAAAGAAAAGGGGGGATTGGGGGGTACAGTGCAGGGGAAAGAATAGTAGACAT
AATAGCAACAGACATACAAACTAAAGAATTACAAAAACAAATTACAAAAATTCAAAATTTTCGGGTTTAT
TACAGGGACAGCAGAGATCCACTTTGGCGCCGGCTCGAGGGGGCCCGGGTGCAAAGATGGATAAAGTTTT
AAACAGAGAGGAATCTTTGCAGCTAATGGACCTTCTAGGTCTTGAAAGGAGTGGGAATTGGCTCCGGTGC
CCGTCAGTGG
